>Addgene plasmid #243920 | pUPD3_PARTPRM_lacI_Plac | addgene full sequence | sequence record 488101 | Addgene NGS Result
GGTCTCGTTTGAAATTGTTATCCGCTCACAATTCCACACAACATACGAGCCGGAAGCATAAAGTGTAAAG
CCTGGGGTGCCTAATGAGTGAGCTAACTCACATTAATTGCGTTGCGCTCACTGCCCGCTTTCCAGTCGGG
AAACCTGTCGTGCCAGCTGCATTAATGAATCGGCCAACGCGCGGGGAGAGGCGGTTTGCGTATTGGGCGC
CAGGGTGGTTTTTCTTTTCACCAGTGATACGGGCAACAGCTGATTGCCCTTCACCGCCTGGCCCTGAGAG
AGTTGCAGCAAGCGGTCCACGCTGGTTTGCCCCAGCAGGCGAAAATCCTGTTTGATGGTGGTTAACGGCG
GGATATAACATGAGCTGTCTTCGGTATCGTCGTATCCCACTACCGAGATATCCGCACCAACGCGCAGCCC
GGACTCGGTAATGGCGCGCATTGCGCCCAGCGCCATCTGATCGTTGGCAACCAGCATCGCAGTGGGAACG
ATGCCCTCATTCAGCATTTGCATGGTTTGTTGAAAACCGGACATGGCACTCCAGTCGCCTTCCCGTTCCG
CTATCGGCTGAATTTGATTGCGAGTGAGATATTTATGCCAGCCAGCCAGACGCAGACGCGCCGAGACAGA
ACTTAATGGGCCCGCTAACAGCGCGATTTGCTGGTGACCCAATGCGACCAGATGCTCCACGCCCAGTCGC
GTACCGTCTTCATGGGAGAAAATAATACTGTTGATGGGTGTCTGGTCAGAGACATCAAGAAATAACGCCG
GAACATTAGTGCAGGCAGCTTCCACAGCAATGGCATCCTGGTCATCCAGCGGATAGTTAATGATCAGCCC
ACTGACGCGTTGCGCGAGAAGATTGTGCACCGCCGCTTTACAGGCTTCGACGCCGCTTCGTTCTACCATC
GACACCACCACGCTGGCACCCAGTTGATCGGCGCGAGATTTAATCGCCGCGACAATTTGCGACGGCGCGT
GCAGGGCCAGACTGGAGGTGGCAACGCCAATCAGCAACGACTGTTTGCCCGCCAGTTGTTGTGCCACGCG
GTTGGGAATGTAATTCAGCTCCGCCATCGCCGCTTCCACTTTTTCCCGCGTTTTCGCAGAAACGTGGCTG
GCCTGGTTCACCACGCGGGAAACGGTCTGATAAGAGACACCGGCATACTCTGCGACATCGTATAACGTTA
CTGGTTTCACATTCACCACCCTGAATTGACTCTCTTCCGGGCGCTATCATGCCATACCGCGAAAGGTTTT
GCGCCATTCGATGGTGCTCCCGAGACCACTCATCGCCCAATCACTAGTGAATTCGTTCTATAGTGTCACC
TAAATACCATAGAGCCGTTGGTCATAGCTGTTTCCTGTCCAGGCATCATGACACGGTTATCCACAGAATC
AGGGGATAACGCAGGAAAGAACATGTGAGCAAAAGGCCAGCAAAAGGCCAGGAACCGTAAAAAGGCCGCG
TTGCTGGCGTTTTTCCATAGGCTCCGCCCCCCTGACGAGCATCACAAAAATCGACGCTCAAGTCAGAGGT
GGCGAAACCCGACAGGACTATAAAGATACCAGGCGTTTCCCCCTGGAAGCTCCCTCGTGCGCTCTCCTGT
TCCGACCCTGCCGCTTACCGGATACCTGTCCGCCTTTCTCCCTTCGGGAAGCGTGGCGCTTTCTCATAGC
TCACGCTGTAGGTATCTCAGTTCGGTGTAGGTCGTTCGCTCCAAGCTGGGCTGTGTGCACGAACCCCCCG
TTCAGCCCGACCGCTGCGCCTTATCCGGTAACTATCGTCTTGAGTCCAACCCGGTAAGACACGACTTATC
GCCACTGGCAGCAGCCACTGGTAACAGGATTAGCAGAGCGAGGTATGTAGGCGGTGCTACAGAGTTCTTG
AAGTGGTGGCCTAACTACGGCTACACTAGAAGAACAGTATTTGGTATCTGCGCTCTGCTGAAGCCAGTTA
CCTTCGGAAAAAGAGTTGGTAGCTCTTGATCCGGCAAACAAACCACCGCTGGTAGCGGTGGTTTTTTTGT
TTGCAAGCAGCAGATTACGCGCAGAAAAAAAGGATCTCAAGAAGATCCTTTGATCTTTTCTACGGGGTCT
GACGCTCAGTGGAACGAAAACTCACGTTAAGGGATTTTGGTCATGAGATTATCAAAAAGGATCTTCACCT
AGATCCTTTTGTGATGATCGGCACGTAAGAGGTTCCAACTTTCACCATAATGAAATAAGATCACTACCGG
GCGTATTTTTTGAGTTATCGAGATTTTCAGGAGCTAAGGAAGCTAAAATGGAGAAAAAAATCACTGGATA
TACCACCGTTGATATATCCCAATGGCATCGTAAAGAACATTTTGAGGCATTTCAGTCAGTTGCTCAATGT
ACCTATAACCAGACCGTTCAGCTGGATATTACGGCCTTTTTAAAGACCGTAAAGAAAAATAAGCACAAGT
TTTATCCGGCCTTTATTCACATTCTTGCCCGCCTGATGAATGCTCATCCGGAATTCCGTATGGCAATGAA
AGACGGTGAGCTGGTGATATGGGATAGTGTTCACCCTTGTTACACCGTTTTCCATGAGCAAACTGAAACG
TTTTCATCGCTCTGGAGTGAATACCACGACGATTTCCGGCAGTTTCTACACATATATTCGCAAGATGTGG
CGTGTTACGGTGAAAACCTGGCCTATTTCCCTAAAGGGTTTATTGAGAATATGTTTTTCGTGTCAGCCAA
TCCCTGGGTGAGTTTCACCAGTTTTGATTTAAACGTGGCCAATATGGACAACTTCTTCGCCCCCGTTTTC
ACCATGGGCAAATATTATACGCAAGGCGACAAGGTGCTGATGCCGCTGGCGATTCAGGTTCATCATGCCG
TTTGTGATGGCTTCCATGTCGGCAGAATGCTTAATGAATTACAACAGTACTGCGATGAGTGGCAGGGCGG
GGCGTAATTTTTTTAAGGCAGTTATTGGTGCCCTTAAACGCCTGGTTGCTACGCCTGAATAAGTGATAAT
AAGCGGATGAATGGCAGAAATTCGATGATAAGCTGTCAAACATGATGT
[125 nt withheld, positions 3059-3183]
C
[91 nt withheld, positions 3185-3275]
AGGGTGATGGTTCACGTAGTGGGCCAGCGCCCTGATAGACGGTTTTTCGCCCTTTGACGTTGGAGTCCAC
GTTCTTT
[37 nt withheld, positions 3353-3389]
ACCCTATCTCGGTCTATTCTTTTGATTTATAAGGGATTTTGCCGATTTCGGCCTATTGGTTAAAAAATGA
GCTGATTTAACAAAAATTTAACGCGAATTTTAACAAAATATTAACGCTTACAATTTTAACATTGTAGAAA
CGCATGTAAAACGACGGCCAGTGAATTGTAATACGACTCACTATAGGGTGAATTCCGCTTAGGACCTTAG
ATATTGATCTCAA
Features (pLannotate 1.2.2; 13 found; start..end, strand, type, name):
     15..31      -  protein_bind   lac operator: The lac repressor binds to the lac operator to inhibit transcription in E. coli. This inhibition can be relieved by adding lactose or isopropyl-β-D-thiogalactopyranoside (IPTG). lac repressor encoded by lacI
     39..69      -  promoter       lac promoter: promoter for the E. coli lac operon
     84..105     -  protein_bind   CAP binding site: CAP binding activates transcription in the presence of cAMP. E. coli catabolite activator protein
    118..1200    -  CDS            lacI: lac repressor; lacI; The lac repressor binds to the lac operator to inhibit transcription in E. coli. This inhibition can be relieved by adding lactose or isopropyl-β-D-thiogalactopyranoside (IPTG).
   1201..1276    -  promoter       lacI promoter: lacI
   1317..1335    -  promoter       SP6 promoter: promoter for bacteriophage SP6 RNA polymerase
   1482..2070    -  rep_origin     ori: high-copy-number ColE1/pMB1/pBR322/pUC origin of replication
   2185..2287    +  promoter       cat promoter: promoter of the E. coli cat gene encoding chloramphenicol acetyltransferase
   2288..2944    +  CDS            cat: CAT_ECOLX - Experimental evidence at protein level: Swiss-Prot protein existence level 1. This enzyme is an effector of chloramphenicol resistance in bacteria. From Escherichia coli. This protein is used as a marker in many commonly used cloning vectors, such as pACYC184.
   3032..3049    -  promoter       tet promoter (fragment): E. coli promoter for tetracycline efflux protein gene
   3060..3515    +  rep_origin     f1 ori (sequence partly withheld): f1 bacteriophage origin of replication; arrow indicates direction of (+) strand synthesis
   3534..3555    -  CDS            lacZα (fragment): LacZα fragment of β-galactosidase; lacZ fragment
   3558..3576    +  promoter       T7 promoter: promoter for bacteriophage T7 RNA polymerase
