[The description below was written by a language model from this plasmid's Addgene catalogue record and pLannotate feature annotations shown in this document.]
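Description:
pUPD3_PARTPRM_lacI_Plac is a GoldenBraid2.0 part-domestication plasmid that stores an IPTG/lactose-inducible promoter module for use in E. coli and related enteric bacteria. It is built on the pUPD3 entry vector, a small (about 3.6 kb) high-copy plasmid that replicates from a ColE1/pUC-type origin and is selected with chloramphenicol through a cat gene driven by its own promoter. The backbone also carries an f1 phage origin, flanking T7 and SP6 promoters, and short residual fragments of lacZα and a tet promoter. The lacZα remnant probably reflects replacement of a screening cassette by the part, although the record does not say so.

The insert, listed as about 1.27 kb of Escherichia coli sequence cloned by Golden Gate assembly, is the native lacI–lac promoter region. It comprises the lacI promoter and the lacI coding sequence for the lac repressor, followed in the same orientation by the CAP binding site, the lacZYA promoter and the lac operator. The part therefore supplies its own repressor: LacI binds the operator and blocks transcription until lactose or IPTG relieves repression. The CAP site leaves the promoter responsive to cAMP-dependent catabolite activation.

The part deliberately lacks a ribosome binding site, so it fills only the promoter position in the GoldenBraid grammar. It is meant to be combined with separate RBS, coding sequence and terminator parts to assemble inducible transcriptional units. The plasmid serves as a reusable source of this standard part within a characterised toolkit, not as an expression construct in its own right.
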