Addgene plasmid #243920: pUPD3_PARTPRM_lacI_Plac
Purpose: GoldenBraid2.0 IPTG/Lactose-Inducible promoter, not including ribosome binding site.
Depositing lab: Christophe Herman. Depositing organization: Baylor College of Medicine. Publication: GoldenBraid2.0 E. coli: a comprehensive and characterized toolkit for enterics. Cooke MB, Welch KT, Ramirez LD, Wen AX, Marciano DC, Herman C. Synth Biol (Oxf). 2025 Aug 14;10(1):ysaf015. doi: 10.1093/synbio/ysaf015. eCollection 2025. PubMed 40927394.
Backbone
  Vector backbone: pUPD3
  Vector type: Bacterial Expression
Growth in bacteria
  Bacterial resistance: Chloramphenicol, 25 μg/mL
  Growth temperature: 37°C
  Growth strain: DH5alpha
  Copy number: High Copy
Gene/Insert
  Gene/Insert name: lacI and PlacZYA
  Species: Escherichia coli
  Insert size (bp): 1265
  Cloning method: Golden Gate
Terms and licenses: Academic/Nonprofit Terms; Industry Terms: Not Available to Industry
How to cite: pUPD3_PARTPRM_lacI_Plac was a gift from Christophe Herman (Addgene plasmid # 243920 ; http://n2t.net/addgene:243920 ; RRID:Addgene_243920)
